>Addgene plasmid #243952 | pUPD3_RBS_J61103 | addgene full sequence | sequence record 487783 | Addgene NGS Result
GGTCTCGCAAAGAGAAAGATTAGACAAACTGAATGCGAGACCACTCATCGCCCAATCACTAGTGAATTCG
TTCTATAGTGTCACCTAAATACCATAGAGCCGTTGGTCATAGCTGTTTCCTGTCCAGGCATCATGACACG
GTTATCCACAGAATCAGGGGATAACGCAGGAAAGAACATGTGAGCAAAAGGCCAGCAAAAGGCCAGGAAC
CGTAAAAAGGCCGCGTTGCTGGCGTTTTTCCATAGGCTCCGCCCCCCTGACGAGCATCACAAAAATCGAC
GCTCAAGTCAGAGGTGGCGAAACCCGACAGGACTATAAAGATACCAGGCGTTTCCCCCTGGAAGCTCCCT
CGTGCGCTCTCCTGTTCCGACCCTGCCGCTTACCGGATACCTGTCCGCCTTTCTCCCTTCGGGAAGCGTG
GCGCTTTCTCATAGCTCACGCTGTAGGTATCTCAGTTCGGTGTAGGTCGTTCGCTCCAAGCTGGGCTGTG
TGCACGAACCCCCCGTTCAGCCCGACCGCTGCGCCTTATCCGGTAACTATCGTCTTGAGTCCAACCCGGT
AAGACACGACTTATCGCCACTGGCAGCAGCCACTGGTAACAGGATTAGCAGAGCGAGGTATGTAGGCGGT
GCTACAGAGTTCTTGAAGTGGTGGCCTAACTACGGCTACACTAGAAGAACAGTATTTGGTATCTGCGCTC
TGCTGAAGCCAGTTACCTTCGGAAAAAGAGTTGGTAGCTCTTGATCCGGCAAACAAACCACCGCTGGTAG
CGGTGGTTTTTTTGTTTGCAAGCAGCAGATTACGCGCAGAAAAAAAGGATCTCAAGAAGATCCTTTGATC
TTTTCTACGGGGTCTGACGCTCAGTGGAACGAAAACTCACGTTAAGGGATTTTGGTCATGAGATTATCAA
AAAGGATCTTCACCTAGATCCTTTTGTGATGATCGGCACGTAAGAGGTTCCAACTTTCACCATAATGAAA
TAAGATCACTACCGGGCGTATTTTTTGAGTTATCGAGATTTTCAGGAGCTAAGGAAGCTAAAATGGAGAA
AAAAATCACTGGATATACCACCGTTGATATATCCCAATGGCATCGTAAAGAACATTTTGAGGCATTTCAG
TCAGTTGCTCAATGTACCTATAACCAGACCGTTCAGCTGGATATTACGGCCTTTTTAAAGACCGTAAAGA
AAAATAAGCACAAGTTTTATCCGGCCTTTATTCACATTCTTGCCCGCCTGATGAATGCTCATCCGGAATT
CCGTATGGCAATGAAAGACGGTGAGCTGGTGATATGGGATAGTGTTCACCCTTGTTACACCGTTTTCCAT
GAGCAAACTGAAACGTTTTCATCGCTCTGGAGTGAATACCACGACGATTTCCGGCAGTTTCTACACATAT
ATTCGCAAGATGTGGCGTGTTACGGTGAAAACCTGGCCTATTTCCCTAAAGGGTTTATTGAGAATATGTT
TTTCGTGTCAGCCAATCCCTGGGTGAGTTTCACCAGTTTTGATTTAAACGTGGCCAATATGGACAACTTC
TTCGCCCCCGTTTTCACCATGGGCAAATATTATACGCAAGGCGACAAGGTGCTGATGCCGCTGGCGATTC
AGGTTCATCATGCCGTTTGTGATGGCTTCCATGTCGGCAGAATGCTTAATGAATTACAACAGTACTGCGA
TGAGTGGCAGGGCGGGGCGTAATTTTTTTAAGGCAGTTATTGGTGCCCTTAAACGCCTGGTTGCTACGCC
TGAATAAGTGATAATAAGCGGATGAATGGCAGAAATTCGATGATAAGCTGTCAAACATGATGT
[125 nt withheld, positions 1814-1938]
C
[91 nt withheld, positions 1940-2030]
AGGGTGATGGTTCACGTAGTGGGCCAGCGCCCTGATAGACGGTTTTTCGCCCTTTGACGTTGGAGTCCAC
GTTCTTT
[37 nt withheld, positions 2108-2144]
ACCCTATCTCGGTCTATTCTTTTGATTTATAAGGGATTTTGCCGATTTCGGCCTATTGGTTAAAAAATGA
GCTGATTTAACAAAAATTTAACGCGAATTTTAACAAAATATTAACGCTTACAATTTTAACATTGTAGAAA
CGCATGTAAAACGACGGCCAGTGAATTGTAATACGACTCACTATAGGGTGAATTCCGCTTAGGACCTTAG
ATATTGATCTCAA
Features (pLannotate 1.2.2; 8 found; start..end, strand, type, name):
     72..90      -  promoter       SP6 promoter: promoter for bacteriophage SP6 RNA polymerase
    237..825     -  rep_origin     ori: high-copy-number ColE1/pMB1/pBR322/pUC origin of replication
    940..1042    +  promoter       cat promoter: promoter of the E. coli cat gene encoding chloramphenicol acetyltransferase
   1043..1699    +  CDS            cat: CAT_ECOLX - Experimental evidence at protein level: Swiss-Prot protein existence level 1. This enzyme is an effector of chloramphenicol resistance in bacteria. From Escherichia coli. This protein is used as a marker in many commonly used cloning vectors, such as pACYC184.
   1787..1804    -  promoter       tet promoter (fragment): E. coli promoter for tetracycline efflux protein gene
   1815..2270    +  rep_origin     f1 ori (sequence partly withheld): f1 bacteriophage origin of replication; arrow indicates direction of (+) strand synthesis
   2289..2310    -  CDS            lacZα (fragment): LacZα fragment of β-galactosidase; lacZ fragment
   2313..2331    +  promoter       T7 promoter: promoter for bacteriophage T7 RNA polymerase
