[The description below was written by a language model from this plasmid's Addgene catalogue record and pLannotate feature annotations shown in this document.]
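Description:
pUPD3_RBS_J61103 is a small (about 2.4 kb) GoldenBraid2.0 part-domestication plasmid that stores a single synthetic ribosome binding site, J61103, as a reusable Level 0 building block. It belongs to a GoldenBraid2.0 toolkit adapted for E. coli and other enteric bacteria. The backbone is pUPD3, a universal part-domesticator vector. It replicates in E. coli from a high-copy ColE1/pUC-type origin and is selected with chloramphenicol through a cat gene driven by its native cat promoter. An f1 bacteriophage origin is also present, which in principle allows single-stranded DNA production with helper phage.

The payload is only about 20 bp and was inserted by Golden Gate cloning. It is too short to be picked up by the automated annotation, so it does not appear as a named feature in the table. It presumably sits in the cloning region between the flanking T7 and SP6 promoters, which are typical backbone elements bracketing the insertion site. A short residual lacZα fragment next to the T7 promoter is consistent with a blue/white screening cassette having been replaced when the part was cloned in, although the record does not state this. A small tet promoter fragment is also annotated and appears to be a backbone remnant.

Although catalogued as a bacterial expression vector, the plasmid carries no coding sequence of interest and is not an expression construct on its own. Its role is to donate the RBS in Type IIS restriction–ligation assemblies, where it is combined with promoter, coding sequence and terminator parts to build transcriptional units. The record does not give the relative translation strength of this RBS.
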