Addgene plasmid #243952: pUPD3_RBS_J61103
Purpose: GoldenBraid2.0 Ribosome binding site.
Depositing lab: Christophe Herman. Depositing organization: Baylor College of Medicine. Publication: GoldenBraid2.0 E. coli: a comprehensive and characterized toolkit for enterics. Cooke MB, Welch KT, Ramirez LD, Wen AX, Marciano DC, Herman C. Synth Biol (Oxf). 2025 Aug 14;10(1):ysaf015. doi: 10.1093/synbio/ysaf015. eCollection 2025. PubMed 40927394.
Backbone
  Vector backbone: pUPD3
  Vector type: Bacterial Expression
Growth in bacteria
  Bacterial resistance: Chloramphenicol, 25 μg/mL
  Growth temperature: 37°C
  Growth strain: DH5alpha
  Copy number: High Copy
Gene/Insert
  Gene/Insert name: J61103
  Species: Synthetic
  Insert size (bp): 20
  Cloning method: Golden Gate
Terms and licenses: Academic/Nonprofit Terms; Industry Terms: Not Available to Industry
How to cite: pUPD3_RBS_J61103 was a gift from Christophe Herman (Addgene plasmid # 243952 ; http://n2t.net/addgene:243952 ; RRID:Addgene_243952)
